Addgene plasmid #126941: pAAV-Syn-SomArchon
Purpose: Expression of SomArchon under Syn promoter
Depositing lab: Edward Boyden. Depositing organization: Massachusetts Institute of Technology. Publication: Population imaging of neural activity in awake behaving mice. Piatkevich KD, Bensussen S, Tseng HA, Shroff SN, Lopez-Huerta VG, Park D, Jung EE, Shemesh OA, Straub C, Gritton HJ, Romano MF, Costa E, Sabatini BL, Fu Z, Boyden ES, Han X. Nature. 2019 Oct;574(7778):413-417. doi: 10.1038/s41586-019-1641-1. Epub 2019 Oct 9. PubMed 31597963.
Backbone
  Vector backbone: pAAV-Syn
  Backbone size w/o insert (bp): 5279
  Total vector size (bp): 6265
  Modifications to backbone: N/A
  Vector type: Mammalian Expression, AAV
Growth in bacteria
  Bacterial resistance: Ampicillin, 100 μg/mL
  Growth temperature: 37°C
  Growth strain: NEB Stable
  Copy number: Unknown
Gene/Insert
  Gene/Insert name: SomArchon
  Species: Synthetic
  Insert size (bp): 1821
  Promoter: Synapsin
  Tag / fusion protein: GFP
  Cloning method: Gibson Cloning
  Sequencing primers: 5′ gcacgggcgcgaccatctgc
Terms and licenses: Academic/Nonprofit Terms; Industry Terms: Not Available to Industry
How to cite: pAAV-Syn-SomArchon was a gift from Edward Boyden (Addgene plasmid # 126941 ; http://n2t.net/addgene:126941 ; RRID:Addgene_126941)
