[The description below was written by a language model from this plasmid's Addgene catalogue record and pLannotate feature annotations shown in this document.]
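Description:
pAAV-Syn-SomArchon is an AAV transfer plasmid for neuron-specific mammalian expression of SomArchon, a synthetic, soma-targeted, genetically encoded voltage indicator. It is built on the pAAV-Syn backbone and is propagated in E. coli using a high-copy ColE1/pUC-type origin with ampicillin selection (AmpR under its own bla promoter). An f1 phage origin is also present. The expression cassette is flanked by AAV2 inverted terminal repeats, which allow it to be replicated and packaged into recombinant AAV particles when rep/cap and helper functions are supplied in trans. The 3′ ITR is annotated in full, whereas the 5′ ITR was detected only as short fragments in the sequencing result.

Within the ITRs, the human synapsin I promoter restricts expression to neurons. The open reading frame is a multi-part fusion. It begins with an archaerhodopsin-3-derived opsin (matched to the Halorubrum sodomense light-driven proton pump), which serves as the voltage-sensitive fluorescent element. This is followed by a short segment from the KCNJ2 (Kir2.1) potassium channel, of the kind commonly used as a membrane trafficking signal. Next comes EGFP as a fusion tag for visualising expression, and then a fragment of the rat Kcnb1 (Kv2.1) channel, which is consistent with the soma-localisation motif implied by the name. A WPRE enhances transcript stability and expression, and a human growth hormone polyadenylation signal terminates the transcript. Small hits to SV40 small t antigen, the EF-1α core promoter, bom and rop are fragmentary and probably backbone remnants.

The associated publication concerns population imaging of neural activity in awake, behaving mice. The catalogue lists a total size of 6,265 bp, while the sequenced record is 6,522 nt.
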