Features (pLannotate 1.2.2; 20 found; start..end, strand, type, name):
     12..39      +  repeat_region  AAV2 ITR (fragment): inverted terminal repeat of adeno-associated virus serotype 2 inverted
     68..95      +  repeat_region  AAV2 ITR (fragment): inverted terminal repeat of adeno-associated virus serotype 2 inverted
    152..218     +  CDS            small t antigen (fragment): SV40 (simian virus 40) small t antigen
    244..297     +  promoter       EF-1α core promoter (fragment): core promoter for human elongation factor EF-1α
    341..788     +  promoter       hSyn promoter: human synapsin I promoter; confers neuron-specific expression (Kügler et al., 2003)
    816..1580    +  CDS            aop3: BACR3_HALSD - Experimental evidence at protein level: Swiss-Prot protein existence level 1. Light-driven proton pump. From Halorubrum sodomense.
   1614..1673    +  CDS            KCNJ2 (fragment): KCNJ2_HUMAN - Also known as IRK1. Experimental evidence at protein level: Swiss-Prot protein existence level 1. Probably participates in establishing action potential waveform and excitability of neuronal and muscle tissues. Inward rectifier potassium channels are characterized by a greater tendency to allow potassium to flow into the cell rather than out of it. Their voltage dependence is regulated by the concentration of extracellular potassium; as external potassium is raised, the voltage range of the channel opening shifts to more positive voltages. The inward rectification is mainly due t
   1672..2387    +  CDS            EGFP (fragment): the original enhanced GFP (Yang et al., 1996) mammalian codon-optimized
   2403..2600    +  CDS            Kcnb1 (fragment): KCNB1_RAT - Experimental evidence at protein level: Swiss-Prot protein existence level 1. Voltage-gated potassium channel that mediates transmembrane potassium transport in excitable membranes, primarily in the brain, but also in the pancreas and cardiovascular system. Contributes to the regulation of the action potential (AP) repolarization, duration and frequency of repetitive AP firing in neurons, muscle cells and endocrine cells and plays a role in homeostatic attenuation of electrical excitability throughout the brain (PubMed:10024359, PubMed:10618149, PubMed:12451110, PubMed:17379638, Pu
   2631..2655    +  misc_feature   MCS (fragment): pBluescript multiple cloning site
   2655..3243    +  misc_feature   WPRE: woodchuck hepatitis virus posttranscriptional regulatory element
   3263..3739    +  polyA_signal   hGH poly(A) signal: human growth hormone polyadenylation signal
   3785..3925    +  repeat_region  AAV2 ITR: inverted terminal repeat of adeno-associated virus serotype 2 inverted
   3930..3981    -  misc_feature   bom (fragment): basis of mobility region from pBR322
   4000..4455    +  rep_origin     f1 ori (sequence partly withheld): f1 bacteriophage origin of replication; arrow indicates direction of (+) strand synthesis
   4456..4505    -  misc_feature   bom (fragment): basis of mobility region from pBR322
   4607..4642    -  CDS            rop (fragment): Rop protein, which maintains plasmids at low copy number; rop
   4737..4841    +  promoter       AmpR promoter: bla
   4842..5702    +  CDS            AmpR: β-lactamase; bla; confers resistance to ampicillin, carbenicillin, and related antibiotics
   5873..6461    +  rep_origin     ori: high-copy-number ColE1/pMB1/pBR322/pUC origin of replication
>Addgene plasmid #126941 | pAAV-Syn-SomArchon | addgene full sequence | sequence record 246327 | Addgene NGS Result
CCTGCAGGCAGCTGCGCGCTCGCTCGCTCACTGAGGCCGCCCGGGCGTCGGGCGACCTTTGGTCGCCCGG
CCTCAGTGAGCGAGCGAGCGCGCAGAGAGGGAGTGGCCAACTCCATCACTAGGGGTTCCTGCGGCCGCAC
GCGTTGCAAAGATGGATAAAGTTTTAAACAGAGAGGAATCTTTGCAGCTAATGGACCTTCTAGGTCTTGA
AAGGAGTGGGAATTGGCTCCGGTGCCCGTCAGTGGGCAGAGCGCACATCGCCCACAGTCCCCGAGAAGTT
GGGGGGAGGGGTCGGCAGCAAATGGTTAATTAATCTAGACTGCAGAGGGCCCTGCGTATGAGTGCAAGTG
GGTTTTAGGACCAGGATGAGGCGGGGTGGGGGTGCCTACCTGACGACCGACCCCGACCCACTGGACAAGC
ACCCAACCCCCATTCCCCAAATTGCGCATCCCCTATCAGAGAGGGGGAGGGGAAACAGGATGCGGCGAGG
CGCGTGCGCACTGCCAGCTTCAGCACCGCGGACAGTGCCTTCGCCCCCGCCTGGCGGCGCGCGCCACCGC
CGCCTCAGCACTGAAGGCGCGCTGACGTCACTCGCCGGTCCCCCGCAAACTCCCCTTCCCGGCCACCTTG
GTCGCGTCCGCGCCGCCGCCGGCCCAGCCGGACCGCACCACGCGAGGCGCGAGATAGGGGGGCACGGGCG
CGACCATCTGCGCTGCGGCGCCGGCGACTCAGCGCTGCCTCAGTCTGCGGTGGGCAGCGGAGGAGTCGTG
TCGTGCCTGAGAGCGCAGTCGAGAGGATCCGCCACCATGGTTTCTATCGCACTGCAGGCTGGTTATGACC
TCCTCGGAGATGGTAGACCTGAAAGTCTGTGGCTCGGAATTGGTACACTGCTGATGCTGATCGGAACCTT
CTACTTCCTGGTTAGAGCGTGGGGAGAGACTGACAAGGATGCACGGGAGTACTACGCAGTGACAATCCTG
GTCAGCGGTATTGCCAGTGCAGCTTATCTGTCAATGTTCTTTGGTATTGGCCTCACAGAGGTGCCAGTAG
GTGGAGAGATGCTGAACATCTACTACGCAAGATACGCACAGTGGCTGTTCACTACACCACTGTTGCTGCT
GCACCTGGCACTCCTGGCCAAAGTTGATAGAGTGACCATCGGCACTCTCGTTGGCGTCGATGCTCTGATG
ATTGTCACAGGCCTGATAGGAACACTGTCACATACTGCCATTGCCAGATACTCTTGGTGGCTGTTCTCAA
CTATCTGTATGATCGTCGTTCTGTATGTCCTGGCCACTTCTCTGCGGTCAGCCGCTAAGGAGAGAGGCCC
AGAGGTTGCCTCAACCTTCAACATCCTCACCGCACTGGTTCTGGTCCTGTGGACTGCTTACCCTATCATC
TGGATTATCGGCACCGAGGGTGCCGGAGTTGTGGGCCTGGGAATCGAAACTTTGCTGTTCATGGTGCTGG
ACGTCACCGCCAAGGTGGGCTTCGGTTTTATCCTGCTCAGGTCAAGAGCCATTCTGCAAGATACAGAAGC
ACCTGAACCTTCAGCTGGAGCTGATACCGGTGCCGCCGACCGCCCGGTAGTAGCAGTGAGCAAGGCGGCC
GCCAAGAGCAGGATCACCAGCGAGGGCGAGTACATCCCCCTGGACCAGATCGACATCAACGTGGTGAGCA
AGGGCGAGGAGCTGTTCACCGGGGTGGTGCCCATCCTGGTCGAGCTGGACGGCGACGTAAACGGCCACAA
GTTCAGCGTGTCCGGCGAGGGCGAGGGCGATGCCACCTACGGCAAGCTGACCCTGAAGTTCATTTGCACC
ACCGGCAAGCTGCCCGTGCCCTGGCCCACCCTCGTGACCACCCTGACCTACGGCGTGCAGTGCTTCAGCC
GCTACCCCGACCACATGAAGCAGCACGACTTCTTCAAGTCCGCCATGCCCGAAGGCTACGTCCAGGAGCG
CACCATCTTCTTCAAGGACGACGGCAACTACAAGACCCGCGCCGAGGTGAAGTTCGAGGGCGACACCCTG
GTGAACCGCATCGAGCTGAAGGGCATCGACTTCAAGGAGGACGGCAACATCCTGGGGCACAAGCTGGAGT
ACAACTACAACAGCCACAACGTCTATATCATGGCCGACAAGCAGAAGAACGGCATCAAGGTGAACTTCAA
GATCCGCCACAACATCGAGGACGGCAGCGTGCAGCTCGCCGACCACTACCAGCAGAACACCCCCATCGGC
GACGGCCCCGTGCTGCTGCCCGACAACCACTACCTGAGCACCCAGTCCGCCCTGAGCAAAGACCCCAACG
AGAAGCGCGATCACATGGTCCTGCTGGAGTTCGTGACCGCCGCCGGGATCACTCTCGGCATGGACGAGCT
GTACAAGGGTGGGAGCGGAGGTACCCAGAGCCAGCCTATCCTGAACACCAAGGAGATGGCCCCTCAGAGC
AAGCCTCCTGAGGAGCTGGAGATGAGCAGCATGCCTAGCCCTGTGGCCCCTCTGCCTGCCAGGACCGAGG
GCGTGATCGACATGAGGAGCATGAGCAGCATCGACAGCTTCATCAGCTGCGCCACCGACTTCCCTGAGGC
CACCAGGTTCTACAAGTTCTGCTACGAGAACGAGGTGTAAGAATTCGATATCAAGCTTATCGATAATCAA
CCTCTGGATTACAAAATTTGTGAAAGATTGACTGGTATTCTTAACTATGTTGCTCCTTTTACGCTATGTG
GATACGCTGCTTTAATGCCTTTGTATCATGCTATTGCTTCCCGTATGGCTTTCATTTTCTCCTCCTTGTA
TAAATCCTGGTTGCTGTCTCTTTATGAGGAGTTGTGGCCCGTTGTCAGGCAACGTGGCGTGGTGTGCACT
GTGTTTGCTGACGCAACCCCCACTGGTTGGGGCATTGCCACCACCTGTCAGCTCCTTTCCGGGACTTTCG
CTTTCCCCCTCCCTATTGCCACGGCGGAACTCATCGCCGCCTGCCTTGCCCGCTGCTGGACAGGGGCTCG
GCTGTTGGGCACTGACAATTCCGTGGTGTTGTCGGGGAAATCATCGTCCTTTCCTTGGCTGCTCGCCTAT
GTTGCCACCTGGATTCTGCGCGGGACGTCCTTCTGCTACGTCCCTTCGGCCCTCAATCCAGCGGACCTTC
CTTCCCGCGGCCTGCTGCCGGCTCTGCGGCCTCTTCCGCGTCTTCGCCTTCGCCCTCAGACGAGTCGGAT
CTCCCTTTGGGCCGCCTCCCCGCATCGATACCGGCTCGAGACGGGTGGCATCCCTGTGACCCCTCCCCAG
TGCCTCTCCTGGCCCTGGAAGTTGCCACTCCAGTGCCCACCAGCCTTGTCCTAATAAAATTAAGTTGCAT
CATTTTGTCTGACTAGGTGTCCTTCTATAATATTATGGGGTGGAGGGGGGTGGTATGGAGCAAGGGGCAA
GTTGGGAAGACAACCTGTAGGGCCTGCGGGGTCTATTGGGAACCAAGCTGGAGTGCAGTGGCACAATCTT
GGCTCACTGCAATCTCCGCCTCCTGGGTTCAAGCGATTCTCCTGCCTCAGCCTCCCGAGTTGTTGGGATT
CCAGGCATGCATGACCAGGCTCAGCTAATTTTTGTTTTTTTGGTAGAGACGGGGTTTCACCATATTGGCC
AGGCTGGTCTCCAACTCCTAATCTCAGGTGATCTACCCACCTTGGCCTCCCAAATTGCTGGGATTACAGG
CGTGAACCACTGCTCCCTTCCCTGTCCTTCTCGAGCTGATTTTGTAGGTAACCACGTGCGGACCGAGCGG
CCGCAGGAACCCCTAGTGATGGAGTTGGCCACTCCCTCTCTGCGCGCTCGCTCGCTCACTGAGGCCGGGC
GACCAAAGGTCGCCCGACGCCCGGGCTTTGCCCGGGCGGCCTCAGTGAGCGAGCGAGCGCGCAGCTGCCT
GCAGGGGCGCCTGATGCGGTATTTTCTCCTTACGCATCTGTGCGGTATTTCACACCGCATA
[95 nt withheld, positions 3982-4076]
T
[46 nt withheld, positions 4078-4123]
C
[141 nt withheld, positions 4125-4265]
CCTTTGACGTTGGAGTCCACGTTCTTT
[37 nt withheld, positions 4293-4329]
ACTCTATCTCGGGCTATTCTTTTGATTTATAAGGGATTTTGCCGATTTCGGTCTATTGGTTAAAAAATGA
GCTGATTTAACAAAAATTTAACGCGAATTTTAACAAAATATTAACGTTTACAATTTTATGGTGCACTCTC
AGTACAATCTGCTCTGATGCCGCATAGTTAAGCCAGCCCCGACACCCGCCAACACCCGCTGACGCGCCCT
GACGGGCTTGTCTGCTCCCGGCATCCGCTTACAGACAAGCTGTGACCGTCTCCGGGAGCTGCATGTGTCA
GAGGTTTTCACCGTCATCACCGAAACGCGCGAGACGAAAGGGCCTCGTGATACGCCTATTTTTATAGGTT
AATGTCATGATAATAATGGTTTCTTAGACGTCAGGTGGCACTTTTCGGGGAAATGTGCGCGGAACCCCTA
TTTGTTTATTTTTCTAAATACATTCAAATATGTATCCGCTCATGAGACAATAACCCTGATAAATGCTTCA
ATAATATTGAAAAAGGAAGAGTATGAGTATTCAACATTTCCGTGTCGCCCTTATTCCCTTTTTTGCGGCA
TTTTGCCTTCCTGTTTTTGCTCACCCAGAAACGCTGGTGAAAGTAAAAGATGCTGAAGATCAGTTGGGTG
CACGAGTGGGTTACATCGAACTGGATCTCAACAGCGGTAAGATCCTTGAGAGTTTTCGCCCCGAAGAACG
TTTTCCAATGATGAGCACTTTTAAAGTTCTGCTATGTGGCGCGGTATTATCCCGTATTGACGCCGGGCAA
GAGCAACTCGGTCGCCGCATACACTATTCTCAGAATGACTTGGTTGAGTACTCACCAGTCACAGAAAAGC
ATCTTACGGATGGCATGACAGTAAGAGAATTATGCAGTGCTGCCATAACCATGAGTGATAACACTGCGGC
CAACTTACTTCTGACAACGATCGGAGGACCGAAGGAGCTAACCGCTTTTTTGCACAACATGGGGGATCAT
GTAACTCGCCTTGATCGTTGGGAACCGGAGCTGAATGAAGCCATACCAAACGACGAGCGTGACACCACGA
TGCCTGTAGCAATGGCAACAACGTTGCGCAAACTATTAACTGGCGAACTACTTACTCTAGCTTCCCGGCA
ACAATTAATAGACTGGATGGAGGCGGATAAAGTTGCAGGACCACTTCTGCGCTCGGCCCTTCCGGCTGGC
TGGTTTATTGCTGATAAATCTGGAGCCGGTGAGCGTGGGTCTCGCGGTATCATTGCAGCACTGGGGCCAG
ATGGTAAGCCCTCCCGTATCGTAGTTATCTACACGACGGGGAGTCAGGCAACTATGGATGAACGAAATAG
ACAGATCGCTGAGATAGGTGCCTCACTGATTAAGCATTGGTAACTGTCAGACCAAGTTTACTCATATATA
CTTTAGATTGATTTAAAACTTCATTTTTAATTTAAAAGGATCTAGGTGAAGATCCTTTTTGATAATCTCA
TGACCAAAATCCCTTAACGTGAGTTTTCGTTCCACTGAGCGTCAGACCCCGTAGAAAAGATCAAAGGATC
TTCTTGAGATCCTTTTTTTCTGCGCGTAATCTGCTGCTTGCAAACAAAAAAACCACCGCTACCAGCGGTG
GTTTGTTTGCCGGATCAAGAGCTACCAACTCTTTTTCCGAAGGTAACTGGCTTCAGCAGAGCGCAGATAC
CAAATACTGTTCTTCTAGTGTAGCCGTAGTTAGGCCACCACTTCAAGAACTCTGTAGCACCGCCTACATA
CCTCGCTCTGCTAATCCTGTTACCAGTGGCTGCTGCCAGTGGCGATAAGTCGTGTCTTACCGGGTTGGAC
TCAAGACGATAGTTACCGGATAAGGCGCAGCGGTCGGGCTGAACGGGGGGTTCGTGCACACAGCCCAGCT
TGGAGCGAACGACCTACACCGAACTGAGATACCTACAGCGTGAGCTATGAGAAAGCGCCACGCTTCCCGA
AGGGAGAAAGGCGGACAGGTATCCGGTAAGCGGCAGGGTCGGAACAGGAGAGCGCACGAGGGAGCTTCCA
GGGGGAAACGCCTGGTATCTTTATAGTCCTGTCGGGTTTCGCCACCTCTGACTTGAGCGTCGATTTTTGT
GATGCTCGTCAGGGGGGCGGAGCCTATGGAAAAACGCCAGCAACGCGGCCTTTTTACGGTTCCTGGCCTT
TTGCTGGCCTTTTGCTCACATGT
